Addgene plasmid #229376: pXTK139 [Linker_MCS-L4_PartType8-10]
Purpose: XanthoMoClo Golden Gate Part Plasmid for cloning, contains Linker_MCS-L4_PartType8-10
Depositing lab: Michael Springer. Depositing organization: Harvard Medical School. Publication: XanthoMoClo horizontal line A Robust Modular Cloning Genetic Toolkit for the Genera Xanthobacter and Roseixanthobacter. Soltysiak MPM, Ory ALH, Lee AD, Christophersen CE, Jalihal AP, Springer M. ACS Synth Biol. 2025 Apr 18;14(4):1173-1190. doi: 10.1021/acssynbio.4c00806. Epub 2025 Mar 13. PubMed 40080684.
Backbone
  Vector backbone: pXTK
  Vector type: Bacterial Expression
Growth in bacteria
  Bacterial resistance: Ampicillin, 100 μg/mL
  Growth temperature: 37°C
  Growth strain: DH5alpha
  Copy number: Low Copy
Gene/Insert
  Gene/Insert name: MCS-L4 Linker (alt name: Linker_MCS-L4_PartType8-10)
  Species: Synthetic
  Cloning method: Restriction Enzyme; 5′ cloning site unknown (unknown if destroyed)
Terms and licenses: Academic/Nonprofit Terms; Industry Terms: Not Available to Industry
How to cite: pXTK139 [Linker_MCS-L4_PartType8-10] was a gift from Michael Springer (Addgene plasmid # 229376 ; http://n2t.net/addgene:229376 ; RRID:Addgene_229376)
