[The description below was written by a language model from this plasmid's Addgene catalogue record and pLannotate feature annotations shown in this document.]
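Description:
pXTK139 [Linker_MCS-L4_PartType8-10] is a small Golden Gate part plasmid from the XanthoMoClo modular cloning toolkit, which was developed for genetic engineering of bacteria in the genera Xanthobacter and Roseixanthobacter. It is built on the pXTK backbone and catalogued as a bacterial expression vector, though it functions as a storage and donor plasmid for a single synthetic part and not as an expression construct. The sequenced plasmid is about 1.8 kb and has a minimal architecture. It carries a ColE1/pMB1-family origin of replication for maintenance in E. coli, and a TEM-type beta-lactamase gene (bla) with its native AmpR promoter provides ampicillin selection. A bacteriophage fd terminator follows bla. The catalogue entry lists the plasmid as low copy, whereas the annotation tool labels the origin as a high-copy pUC-type element. The record does not resolve this difference.

The payload is the synthetic "MCS-L4" linker, which spans part types 8 through 10 in the toolkit's positional scheme. The only annotated feature in the insert region is a short, reverse-oriented segment matching the pUC18/19 multiple cloning site. This fits a linker part that places a block of conventional restriction sites into an assembled vector in place of several functional part positions. No promoter, coding sequence, tag or reporter is annotated within the insert. The Type IIS recognition sites and overhangs that would release the part during Golden Gate assembly are also not annotated, and the cloning sites are recorded as unknown. The plasmid's stated purpose is as a cloning part, to be combined with other XanthoMoClo parts in hierarchical assemblies. The record does not specify what the L4 designation means within the toolkit.
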