Features (pLannotate 1.2.2; 5 found; start..end, strand, type, name):
      1..589     +  rep_origin     ori: high-copy-number ColE1/pMB1/pBR322/pUC origin of replication
    628..684     -  misc_feature   MCS: pUC18/19 multiple cloning site
    762..853     +  promoter       AmpR promoter: bla
    854..1711    +  CDS            bla: BLAT_ECOLX - Experimental evidence at protein level: Swiss-Prot protein existence level 1. TEM-type are the most prevalent beta-lactamases in enterobacteria; they hydrolyze the beta-lactam bond in susceptible beta-lactam antibiotics, thus conferring resistance to penicillins and cephalosporins. TEM-3 and TEM-4 are capable of hydrolyzing cefotaxime and ceftazidime. TEM-5 is capable of hydrolyzing ceftazidime. TEM-6 is capable of hydrolyzing ceftazidime and aztreonam. TEM-8/CAZ-2, TEM- 16/CAZ-7 and TEM-24/CAZ-6 are markedly active against ceftazidime. IRT- 4 shows resistance to beta-lactamase in
   1718..1757    +  terminator     fd terminator: central terminator from bacteriophage fd (Otsuka and Kunisawa, 1982)
>Addgene plasmid #229376 | pXTK139 [Linker_MCS-L4_PartType8-10] | addgene full sequence | sequence record 464858 | Addgene NGS Result
TTGAGATCCTTTTTTTCTGCGCGTAATCTGCTGCTTGCAAACAAAAAAACCACCGCTACCAGCGGTGGTT
TGTTTGCCGGATCAAGAGCTACCAACTCTTTTTCCGAAGGTAACTGGCTTCAGCAGAGCGCAGATACCAA
ATACTGTTCTTCTAGTGTAGCCGTAGTTAGGCCACCACTTCAAGAACTCTGTAGCACCGCCTACATACCT
CGCTCTGCTAATCCTGTTACCAGTGGCTGCTGCCAGTGGCGATAAGTCGTGTCTTACCGGGTTGGACTCA
AGACGATAGTTACCGGATAAGGCGCAGCGGTCGGGCTGAACGGGGGGTTCGTGCACACAGCCCAGCTTGG
AGCGAACGACCTACACCGAACTGAGATACCTACAGCGTGAGCTATGAGAAAGCGCCACGCTTCCCGAAGG
GAGAAAGGCGGACAGGTATCCGGTAAGCGGCAGGGTCGGAACAGGAGAGCGCACGAGGGAGCTTCCAGGG
GGAAACGCCTGGTATCTTTATAGTCCTGTCGGGTTTCGCCACCTCTGACTTGAGCGTCGATTTTTGTGAT
GCTCGTCAGGGGGGCGGAGCCTATGGAAAAACGCCAGCAACGCGAGTCGGTCTCTGCTGGCGGCCGCAAG
CTTGCATGCCTGCAGGTCGACTCTAGAGGATCCCCGGGTACCGAGCTCGAATTCGCGCGGCCGCGGCCTA
GGCGGCCTACATGAGACCAGAGTAGCCCGCCTAATGAGCGGGCTTTTTTTTAATTCCCCTATTTGTTTAT
TTTTCTAAATACATTCAAATATGTATCCGCTCATGAGACAATAACCCTGATAAATGCTTCAATAATATTG
AAAAAGGAAGAGTATGAGCATTCAGCATTTTCGTGTGGCGCTGATTCCGTTTTTTGCGGCGTTTTGCCTG
CCGGTGTTTGCGCATCCGGAAACCCTGGTGAAAGTGAAAGATGCGGAAGATCAACTGGGTGCGCGCGTGG
GCTATATTGAACTGGATCTGAACAGCGGCAAAATTCTGGAATCTTTTCGTCCGGAAGAACGTTTTCCGAT
GATGAGCACCTTTAAAGTGCTGCTGTGCGGTGCGGTTCTGAGCCGTGTGGATGCGGGCCAGGAACAACTG
GGCCGTCGTATTCATTATAGCCAGAACGATCTGGTGGAATATAGCCCGGTGACCGAAAAACATCTGACCG
ATGGCATGACCGTGCGTGAACTGTGCAGCGCGGCGATTACCATGAGCGATAACACCGCGGCGAACCTGCT
GCTGACGACCATTGGCGGTCCGAAAGAACTGACCGCGTTTCTGCATAACATGGGCGATCATGTGACCCGT
CTGGATCGTTGGGAACCGGAACTGAACGAAGCGATTCCGAACGATGAACGTGATACCACCATGCCGGCAG
CAATGGCGACCACCCTGCGTAAACTGCTGACGGGTGAGCTGCTGACCCTGGCAAGCCGCCAGCAACTGAT
TGATTGGATGGAAGCGGATAAAGTGGCGGGTCCGCTGCTGCGTAGCGCGCTGCCGGCTGGCTGGTTTATT
GCGGATAAAAGCGGTGCGGGCGAACGTGGCAGCCGTGGCATTATTGCGGCGCTGGGCCCGGATGGTAAAC
CGAGCCGTATTGTGGTGATTTATACCACCGGCAGCCAGGCGACGATGGATGAACGTAACCGTCAGATTGC
GGAAATTGGCGCGAGCCTGATTAAACATTGGTAAACCGATACAATTAAAGGCTCCTTTTGGAGCCTTTTT
TTTTGGACGACCCTTGTCAGATCAAAGGATCTTC
